Addgene plasmid #16606: c-myc promoter (Frag B)
Depositing lab: Bert Vogelstein. Depositing organization: Johns Hopkins University and School of Medicine. Publication: Identification of c-MYC as a target of the APC pathway. He TC, Sparks AB, Rago C, Hermeking H, Zawel L, da Costa LT, Morin PJ, Vogelstein B, Kinzler KW. Science. 1998 Sep 4. 281(5382):1509-12. 10.1126/science.281.5382.1509 PubMed 9727977.
Backbone
  Vector backbone: pBV-Luc
  Backbone manufacturer: Vogelstein Lab
  Backbone size w/o insert (bp): 4867
  Vector type: Mammalian Expression, Luciferase
Growth in bacteria
  Bacterial resistance: Ampicillin, 100 μg/mL
  Growth temperature: 37°C
  Growth strain: DH5alpha
  Copy number: High Copy
Gene/Insert
  Gene/Insert name: c-myc promoter (Frag B) (alt name: MYC)
  Species: H. sapiens (human)
  Insert size (bp): 453
  Mutation: FragB (KpnI->AccI). The KpnI site is at -1194 and the AccI site is at -741 on the promoter.
  Entrez Gene: MYC (a.k.a. MRTL, MYCC, bHLHe39, c-Myc)
  Tag / fusion protein: luciferase (C terminal on backbone)
  Cloning method: Restriction Enzyme
  Sequencing primers: 5′ n/a; 3′ LucNRev
Terms and licenses: Academic/Nonprofit Terms; Industry Terms: Not Available to Industry
Depositor comments: See Author's Map and article for more information.
How to cite: c-myc promoter (Frag B) was a gift from Bert Vogelstein (Addgene plasmid # 16606 ; http://n2t.net/addgene:16606 ; RRID:Addgene_16606)
