[The description below was written by a language model from this plasmid's Addgene catalogue record.]
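Description:
c-myc promoter (Frag B) is a mammalian luciferase reporter plasmid built on the pBV-Luc backbone (4867 bp without insert). It is a high-copy plasmid maintained in E. coli under ampicillin selection. The record does not give a feature table, so the bacterial origin, the polyadenylation signal and any minimal promoter element in the backbone are not documented here.

The insert is a 453 bp fragment of the human MYC (c-myc) promoter, placed upstream of the backbone's luciferase coding sequence by restriction enzyme cloning. Fragment B runs from the KpnI site at position -1194 to the AccI site at -741 of the promoter, so it is a defined upstream sub-region rather than the full regulatory region. The catalogue lists luciferase as a C-terminal "tag" on the backbone. For a promoter fragment, this is best read as the reporter lying downstream of the insert, so that luciferase output reflects the transcriptional activity conferred by the cloned fragment and not a protein fusion.

The fragment naming suggests that this construct is one of a set of promoter fragments used to map which parts of the c-myc promoter carry regulatory activity. The associated publication identified c-MYC as a target of the APC pathway, which fits use of the plasmid in transient transfection of mammalian cells to test whether this segment responds to changes in that pathway. The record does not state which response elements, if any, lie within Fragment B, and it refers users to the depositor's map and the article for those details.
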