>Addgene plasmid #16606 | c-myc promoter (Frag B) | addgene partial sequence | sequence record 23162 | LucNRev 5'-CCTTATGCAGTTGCTCTCC-3'
TCNCGGANGATGGCGCCGGGCCTTTCTTTATGTTTTTGGCGTCTTCCATGGTGGCTTTACCAACAGTACC
GGAATGCCAAGCTTACTTAGATCGCAGATCTCGATACCGGATCCATTATATACCCGAATTCGATATCGAC
GTCCAGATACTTGGAGAGCGCGTTATGAATAAACTCCCATTGCATTTGTTGGGGGGAGTCATGTATTATG
CATTATGTATGCACAGCTATCTGGATTGGATACCTTCCACCCAGACTGAGTCCCCCAATTTGCTGCCAAA
GCAGCAGATACCGCCCCTCCTGCCCCGCCTGCTCAGGCTTCCGTGGGGCCCCGTGCGGGAGGCGTCTGTT
TAGCCCTGAGATGTGTCTGCCTGTTCCAGAGCTGGGCTAGGGCGAGAGGGAGGTTGCCTGCTCTCTGCAA
GTCTGTACCCCACCGTCCCACCCCCACGCCTCCCACACGGAGTTCCCAATTTCTCAGCCAGGTTTCAGAA
GAGACAAATCCCCTTTGCGCCCTGTGGCGCCGGTTTGCAACAGTCTCGGGCTGCCGGGTTTGGGAGAAAT
CAAAGGTGCTAGACGGGAGAATATGGGAGGGGCAGGGGGTGGCACTTTTCGGGGAAATGTGCGCGGAACC
CCTATTTGTTTATTTTTCTAAATACATTCAAATATGTATCCGCTCATGAGACAATAACCCTGAAAAATGC
TTCAATAATATTGAAAAAGGAAGAGTATGAGTATTCAACATTTCCGTGTCCCCTTATTCCNTTTTTGCGG
CATTTGCCTNCTGGTATNGCTCACCAAAAC
